Addgene plasmid #157555: pD649-HAsp-ROBO2-COMP5AP-AviTag-9xHis
Purpose: Mammalian expression of cell-surface protein extracellular domain fused to COMP5AP-AviTag-9xHis. Protein is secreted from cells.
Depositing lab: Chris Garcia. Depositing organization: Stanford University. Publication: A Human IgSF Cell-Surface Interactome Reveals a Complex Network of Protein-Protein Interactions. Wojtowicz WM, Vielmetter J, Fernandes RA, Siepe DH, Eastman CL, Chisholm GB, Cox S, Klock H, Anderson PW, Rue SM, Miller JJ, Glaser SM, Bragstad ML, Vance J, Lam AW, Lesley SA, Zinn K, Garcia KC. Cell. 2020 Aug 20;182(4):1027-1043.e17. doi: 10.1016/j.cell.2020.07.025. PubMed 32822567.
Backbone
  Vector backbone: pD649
  Backbone size w/o insert (bp): 7153
  Vector type: Mammalian Expression
Growth in bacteria
  Bacterial resistance: Ampicillin, 100 μg/mL
  Growth temperature: 37°C
  Growth strain: DH5alpha
  Copy number: High Copy
Gene/Insert
  Gene/Insert name: ROBO2
  Species: H. sapiens (human)
  Insert size (bp): 2514
  Entrez Gene: ROBO2 (a.k.a. SAX3)
  Promoter: CMV/SP6
  Tag / fusion protein: COMP5AP-AviTag-9xHis (C terminal on backbone)
  Cloning method: Restriction Enzyme; 5′ cloning site GCGGCCGC (not destroyed); 3′ cloning site GGCGCGCC (not destroyed)
  Sequencing primers: 5′ ATTTAGGTGACACTATAG; 3′ CGTCGCACTCCATCACGGTG
Resource information
  A portion of this plasmid was derived from a plasmid made by: synthesis by ThermoFisher
Terms and licenses: Academic/Nonprofit Terms; Industry Terms: Not Available to Industry
Depositor comments: Some plasmids in this collection may have an IS4-like element ISVsa5 family transposase upstream of the CMV promoter.
How to cite: pD649-HAsp-ROBO2-COMP5AP-AviTag-9xHis was a gift from Chris Garcia (Addgene plasmid # 157555 ; http://n2t.net/addgene:157555 ; RRID:Addgene_157555)
