[The description below was written by a language model from this plasmid's Addgene catalogue record and pLannotate feature annotations shown in this document.]
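Description:
pD649-HAsp-ROBO2-COMP5AP-AviTag-9xHis is a mammalian expression plasmid on the pD649 backbone that produces the extracellular domain of human ROBO2, a SLIT receptor involved in axon guidance, as a secreted, multimerised reporter fusion. It is maintained in E. coli at high copy through a ColE1/pUC-type origin and selected with ampicillin via the bla gene. The feature table also shows an SV40 early/EM7 promoter cassette driving a puromycin N-acetyltransferase coding sequence followed by an SV40 poly(A) signal, which could provide puromycin selection in mammalian cells, although the record does not describe that use. Short annotated fragments of KanR, lacZα, ble and the f1 origin appear to be backbone remnants rather than functional elements.

Expression is driven by the CMV enhancer and promoter, followed by a fragment of CMV intron A. An SP6 promoter lies just upstream of the open reading frame and also serves as a sequencing primer site. The name indicates an HA-derived signal peptide, although the annotation software labelled a short stretch in this region as an immunoglobulin heavy-chain signal sequence fragment. Either way, a leader directs the protein into the secretory pathway. The ROBO2 ectodomain, cloned between NotI and AscI sites, is fused at its C terminus to the coiled-coil region of rat cartilage oligomeric matrix protein, which assembles into pentamers, and then to human placental alkaline phosphatase, an AviTag for enzymatic biotinylation and a polyhistidine tag, ending at a bGH poly(A) signal. Pentamerisation raises avidity so that weak interactions can be detected, and alkaline phosphatase gives an enzymatic readout. This suits the construct to the binding screens of the human IgSF cell-surface interactome study it came from. The depositor notes that some plasmids in this collection may carry an IS4-like transposase insertion upstream of the CMV promoter.
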