Features (pLannotate 1.2.2; 24 found; start..end, strand, type, name):
    119..143     -  CDS            KanR (fragment): aminoglycoside phosphotransferase; aph(3')-Ia; confers resistance to kanamycin
    254..842     +  rep_origin     ori: high-copy-number ColE1/pMB1/pBR322/pUC origin of replication
   1067..1084    +  terminator     rrnB T2 terminator (fragment): transcription terminator T2 from the E. coli rrnB gene
   1109..1128    -  CDS            lacZα (fragment): LacZα fragment of β-galactosidase; lacZ fragment
   1584..1600    +  protein_bind   lac operator: The lac repressor binds to the lac operator to inhibit transcription in E. coli. This inhibition can be relieved by adding lactose or isopropyl-β-D-thiogalactopyranoside (IPTG). lac repressor encoded by lacI
   1843..2146    +  enhancer       CMV enhancer: human cytomegalovirus immediate early enhancer
   2147..2350    +  promoter       CMV promoter: human cytomegalovirus (CMV) immediate early promoter
   2486..2529    +  intron         CMV intron (fragment): modified intron A from human cytomegalovirus
   2581..2599    +  promoter       SP6 promoter: promoter for bacteriophage SP6 RNA polymerase
   2603..2640    +  CDS            IgH signal sequence (fragment): signal sequence from the mouse immunoglobulin heavy chain variable region
   2749..5337    +  CDS            ROBO2 (fragment): ROBO2_HUMAN - Also known as KIAA1568. Experimental evidence at protein level: Swiss-Prot protein existence level 1. Receptor for SLIT2, and probably SLIT1, which are thought to act as molecular guidance cue in cellular migration, including axonal navigation at the ventral midline of the neural tube and projection of axons to different regions during neuronal development. From Homo sapiens (Human).
   5359..5538    +  CDS            Comp (fragment): COMP_RAT - Experimental evidence at protein level: Swiss-Prot protein existence level 1. May play a role in the structural integrity of cartilage via its interaction with other extracellular matrix proteins such as the collagens and fibronectin. Can mediate the interaction of chondrocytes with the cartilage extracellular matrix through interaction with cell surface integrin receptors. Could play a role in the pathogenesis of osteoarthritis. Potent suppressor of apoptosis in both primary chondrocytes and transformed cells. Suppresses apoptosis by blocking the activation of caspase-3 and by indu
   5526..6978    +  CDS            SEAP (fragment): secreted alkaline phosphatase from human placenta The natural enzyme has a C-terminal transmembrane sequence that is replaced by a GPI anchor.
   7003..7044    +  CDS            AviTag™ (fragment): peptide tag that allows for enzymatic biotinylation
   7048..7071    +  CDS            8xHis: 8xHis affinity tag
   7217..7328    +  polyA_signal   bGH poly(A) signal: bovine growth hormone polyadenylation signal
   7329..7437    +  rep_origin     f1 ori (fragment): f1 bacteriophage origin of replication; arrow indicates direction of (+) strand synthesis
   7451..7780    +  promoter       SV40 promoter: SV40 enhancer and early promoter
   7828..7875    +  promoter       EM7 promoter: synthetic bacterial promoter&nbsp
   7894..8493    +  CDS            PuroR (fragment): puromycin N-acetyltransferase; pac from Streptomyces; confers resistance to puromycin
   8503..8628    +  CDS            ble (fragment): BLE_KLEPN - Experimental evidence at protein level: Swiss-Prot protein existence level 1. Binding protein with a strong affinity to the bleomycin family of antibiotics. Binds to CL990; an antimitotic-antibiotic compound. From Klebsiella pneumoniae.
   8623..8744    +  polyA_signal   SV40 poly(A) signal: SV40 polyadenylation signal
   8797..9657    -  CDS            AmpR: β-lactamase; bla; confers resistance to ampicillin, carbenicillin, and related antibiotics
   9660..89      -  promoter       AmpR promoter (fragment) (across the origin): bla
>Addgene plasmid #157555 | pD649-HAsp-ROBO2-COMP5AP-AviTag-9xHis | addgene full sequence | sequence record 464925 | Addgene NGS Result
TTTCAATATTATTGAAGCATTTATCAGGGTTATTGTCTCATGAGCGGATACATATTTGAATGTATTTAGA
AAAATAAACAAATAGGGGTCAGTGTTACAACCAATTAACCAATTCTGAACATTATCGCGAGCCCATTTAT
ACCTGAATATGGCTCATAACACCCCTTGCTCATGACCAAAATCCCTTAACGTGAGTTACGCGCGCGTCGT
TCCACTGAGCGTCAGACCCCGTAGAAAAGATCAAAGGATCTTCTTGAGATCCTTTTTTTCTGCGCGTAAT
CTGCTGCTTGCAAACAAAAAAACCACCGCTACCAGCGGTGGTTTGTTTGCCGGATCAAGAGCTACCAACT
CTTTTTCCGAAGGTAACTGGCTTCAGCAGAGCGCAGATACCAAATACTGTTCTTCTAGTGTAGCCGTAGT
TAGCCCACCACTTCAAGAACTCTGTAGCACCGCCTACATACCTCGCTCTGCTAATCCTGTTACCAGTGGC
TGCTGCCAGTGGCGATAAGTCGTGTCTTACCGGGTTGGACTCAAGACGATAGTTACCGGATAAGGCGCAG
CGGTCGGGCTGAACGGGGGGTTCGTGCACACAGCCCAGCTTGGAGCGAACGACCTACACCGAACTGAGAT
ACCTACAGCGTGAGCTATGAGAAAGCGCCACGCTTCCCGAAGGGAGAAAGGCGGACAGGTATCCGGTAAG
CGGCAGGGTCGGAACAGGAGAGCGCACGAGGGAGCTTCCAGGGGGAAACGCCTGGTATCTTTATAGTCCT
GTCGGGTTTCGCCACCTCTGACTTGAGCGTCGATTTTTGTGATGCTCGTCAGGGGGGCGGAGCCTATGGA
AAAACGCCAGCAACGCGGCCTTTTTACGGTTCCTGGCCTTTTGCTGGCCTTTTGCTCACATGTTCTTTCC
TGCGTTATCCCCTGATTCTGTGGATAACCGTATTACCGCCTTTGAGTGAGCTGATACCGCTCGCCGCAGC
CGAACGACCGAGCGCAGCGAGTCAGTGAGCGAGGAAGCGGAAGGCGAGAGTAGGGAACTGCCAGGCATCA
AACTAAGCAGAAGGCCCCTGACGGATGGCCTTTTTGCGTTTCTACAAACTCTTTCTGTGTTGTAAAACGA
CGGCCAGTCTTAAGCTCGGGCCCCCTGGGCGGTTCTGATAACGAGTAATCGTTAATCCGCAAATAACGTA
AAAACCCGCTTCGGCGGGTTTTTTTATGGGGGGAGTTTAGGGAAAGAGCATTTGTCAGAATATTTAAGGG
CGCCTGTCACTTTGCTTGATATATGAGAATTATTTAACCTTATAAATGAGAAAAAAGCAACGCACTTTAA
ATAAGATACGTTGCTTTTTCGATTGATGAACACCTATAATTAAACTATTCATCTATTATTTATGATTTTT
TGTATATACAATATTTCTAGTTTGTTAAAGAGAATTAAGAAAATAAATCTCGAAAATAATAAAGGGAAAA
TCAGTTTTTGATATCAAAATTATACATGTCAACGATAATACAAAATATAATACAAACTATAAGATGTTAT
CAGTATTTATTATCATTTAGAATAAATTTTGTGTCGCCCTTAATTGTGAGCGGATAACAATTACGAGCTT
CATGCACAGTGGCGTTGACTCAATATTGGCCATTAGCCATATTATTCATTGGTTATATAGCATAAATCAA
TATTGGCTATTGGCCATTGCATACGTTGTATCTATATCATAATATGTACATTTATATTGGCTCATGTCCA
ATATGACCGCCATGTTGGCATTGATTATTGACTAGTTATTAATAGTAATCAATTACGGGGTCATTAGTTC
ATAGCCCATATATGGAGTTCCGCGTTACATAACTTACGGTAAATGGCCCGCCTGGCTGACCGCCCAACGA
CCCCCGCCCATTGACGTCAATAATGACGTATGTTCCCATAGTAACGCCAATAGGGACTTTCCATTGACGT
CAATGGGTGGAGTATTTACGGTAAACTGCCCACTTGGCAGTACATCAAGTGTATCATATGCCAAGTACGC
CCCCTATTGACGTCAATGACGGTAAATGGCCCGCCTGGCATTATGCCCAGTACATGACCTTATGGGACTT
TCCTACTTGGCAGTACATCTACGTATTAGTCATCGCTATTACCATGGTGATGCGGTTTTGGCAGTACATC
AATGGGCGTGGATAGCGGTTTGACTCACGGGGATTTCCAAGTCTCCACCCCATTGACGTCAATGGGAGTT
TGTTTTGGCACCAAAATCAACGGGACTTTCCAAAATGTCGTAACAACTCCGCCCCATTGACGCAAATGGG
CGGTAGGCGTGTACGGTGGGAGGTCTATATAAGCAGAGCTCGTTTAGTGAACCGTCAGATCGCCTGGAGA
CGCCATCCACGCTGTTTTGACCTCCATAGAAGACACCGGGACCGATCCAGCCTCCGCGGCCGGGAACGGT
GCATTGGAACGCGGATTCCCCGTGCCAAGAGTGACGTAAGTACCGCCTATAGAGTCTATAGGCCCACCCC
CTTGGCTTCGTTAGAACGCGGCTACAATTAATACATAACCTTATGTATCATACACATACGATTTAGGTGA
CACTATAGAATAACATCCACTTTGCCTTTCTCTCCACAGGTGTCCACTCCCAGGTCCAACTGCACCTCGG
TTCTATCGAAAACGCGCCTGCTAGCGCCACCATGAAGACCATCATTGCCCTGAGCTACATCTTCTGCCTG
GTGTTCGCTGCGGCCGCCAGTAGACTGAGACAAGAGGACTTCCCTCCTCGGATCGTGGAACACCCTAGCG
ACGTGATCGTGTCTAAGGGCGAGCCCACCACACTGAACTGTAAAGCCGAAGGCAGACCCACACCTACCAT
CGAGTGGTACAAGGACGGCGAGAGAGTGGAAACCGACAAGGACGACCCTCGGAGCCATAGAATGCTGCTG
CCTAGCGGCAGCCTGTTCTTCCTGAGAATCGTGCACGGCAGAAGAAGCAAGCCTGACGAGGGCTCTTACG
TGTGCGTGGCCAGAAATTATCTGGGCGAAGCCGTGTCCAGAAACGCCTCTCTGGAAGTGGCCCTGCTGAG
GGACGACTTCAGACAGAATCCTACCGATGTGGTGGTGGCCGCTGGCGAACCTGCCATTCTTGAGTGTCAG
CCTCCAAGAGGACACCCCGAGCCTACCATCTACTGGAAGAAAGACAAAGTGCGGATCGACGACAAAGAGG
AACGGATCAGCATCAGAGGCGGCAAGCTGATGATCAGCAACACCAGAAAGTCCGACGCCGGCATGTACAC
CTGTGTGGGCACAAACATGGTCGGAGAGAGAGACTCTGATCCCGCCGAGCTGACCGTGTTCGAAAGACCC
ACATTTCTGCGGAGGCCCATCAACCAGGTGGTGCTGGAAGAAGAGGCCGTCGAGTTTAGATGCCAGGTGC
AGGGCGATCCTCAGCCTACAGTGCGGTGGAAAAAGGACGACGCCGATCTGCCCAGAGGCAGATACGACAT
CAAGGACGATTACACCCTGCGGATCAAGAAAACCATGAGCACCGACGAGGGCACCTACATGTGTATCGCC
GAGAACAGAGTGGGCAAGATGGAAGCCTCTGCCACACTGACAGTTCGGGCCCCTCCTCAGTTTGTCGTCA
GACCCAGAGATCAGATCGTGGCCCAGGGCAGAACCGTGACCTTTCCATGCGAGACAAAGGGCAATCCCCA
GCCTGCCGTGTTTTGGCAGAAAGAGGGCAGCCAGAACCTGCTGTTCCCCAATCAGCCTCAGCAGCCCAAT
AGCAGATGTAGCGTGTCACCTACCGGCGACCTGACCATCACCAACATCCAGAGAAGCGACGCTGGCTACT
ACATCTGTCAGGCTCTGACCGTGGCCGGCTCTATTCTGGCTAAAGCCCAGCTGGAAGTGACCGACGTGCT
GACCGATAGACCTCCTCCAATCATTCTGCAGGGCCCAGCCAATCAGACACTGGCCGTTGATGGAACCGCT
CTGCTGAAGTGCAAAGCCACAGGCGATCCACTGCCTGTGATCAGCTGGCTGAAAGAAGGCTTCACATTCC
CCGGCAGAGATCCCAGAGCCACAATCCAAGAACAGGGCACACTGCAGATTAAGAACCTGCGCATCAGCGA
CACCGGCACCTATACTTGTGTGGCCACCTCTAGCAGCGGCGAGACATCTTGGAGTGCCGTGCTGGATGTG
ACAGAGAGCGGCGCCACCATCAGCAAGAACTACGATCTGAGCGACCTGCCTGGACCTCCTAGCAAGCCTC
AAGTGACTGATGTGACCAAGAATAGCGTGACCCTGAGCTGGCAGCCTGGCACACCTGGAACTCTGCCTGC
CTCTGCCTACATCATTGAGGCCTTCAGCCAGTCCGTGTCCAACTCTTGGCAGACAGTGGCCAACCACGTG
AAAACCACACTGTACACCGTCAGAGGCCTGCGGCCTAACACCATCTACCTGTTCATGGTCCGAGCCATCA
ATCCTCAGGGCCTGAGCGATCCATCTCCTATGTCTGATCCTGTGCGGACCCAGGACATCTCTCCACCAGC
TCAAGGCGTGGACCACAGACAGGTTCAGAAAGAACTGGGAGATGTGCTCGTGCGGCTGCACAATCCTGTG
GTGCTGACCCCTACCACCGTGCAAGTGACCTGGACAGTGGACAGACAGCCCCAGTTCATCCAGGGCTACA
GAGTGATGTACAGACAGACCAGCGGACTGCAGGCCACCAGTAGCTGGCAGAATCTGGATGCCAAGGTGCC
AACCGAAAGATCCGCCGTGCTCGTGAACCTGAAGAAAGGCGTGACCTACGAGATCAAAGTCCGGCCTTAC
TTCAACGAGTTCCAAGGCATGGACAGCGAGAGCAAGACCGTGCGGACAACAGAGGAAGCTCCTAGCGCTC
CTCCACAGAGCGTGACAGTGCTGACAGTGGGCAGCTACAACAGCACCAGCATCTCCGTTTCTTGGGACCC
TCCTCCACCTGACCACCAGAACGGCATCATCCAAGAGTACAAGATCTGGTGCCTGGGCAACGAGACACGG
TTCCACATCAACAAGACTGTGGACGCCGCCATCAGAAGCGTGATCATCGGAGGACTGTTCCCAGGCATCC
AGTACAGAGTTGAGGTGGCCGCATCAACATCTGCCGGCGTGGGAGTGAAAAGCGAGCCCCAGCCTATCAT
CATCGGCAGACGGAATGAGGTGGTCATCACCGAGAACAACAACAGCATCACAGAGCAGATCACCGACGTG
GTCAAGCAGCCTGGCGCGCCGGAAGATCAAGTTGATCCAAGATTGATTGATGGCAAGGGCGGATCTCTGG
AGGTGCTGTTCCAGGGACCAGGCGGAAGCGGCAATCCCGGCGGCGATCTGGCCCCCCAGATGCTGCGCGA
GCTGCAGGAGACCAATGCCGCCCTGCAGGACGTGCGCGAGCTGCTGCGCCACCGCGTGAAGGAGATCACC
TTCCTGAAGAACACCGTGATGGAGTGCGACGCCTGCGGTATGCAGCCCTCTAGAGGCTCCGGCTCCATCA
TCCCAGTTGAGGAGGAGAACCCGGACTTCTGGAACCGCGAGGCAGCCGAGGCCCTGGGTGCCGCCAAGAA
GCTGCAGCCTGCACAGACAGCCGCCAAGAACCTCATCATCTTCCTGGGCGATGGGATGGGGGTGTCTACG
GTGACAGCTGCCAGGATCCTAAAAGGGCAGAAGAAGGACAAACTGGGGCCTGAGATACCCCTGGCCATGG
ACCGCTTCCCATATGTGGCTCTGTCCAAGACATACAATGTAGACAAACATGTGCCAGACAGTGGAGCCAC
AGCCACGGCCTACCTGTGCGGGGTCAAGGGCAACTTCCAGACCATTGGCTTGAGTGCAGCCGCCCGCTTT
AACCAGTGCAACACGACACGCGGCAACGAGGTCATCTCCGTGATGAATCGGGCCAAGAAAGCAGGGAAGT
CAGTGGGAGTGGTAACCACCACACGAGTGCAGCACGCCTCGCCAGCCGGCACCTACGCCCACACGGTGAA
CCGCAACTGGTACTCGGACGCCGACGTGCCTGCCTCGGCCCGCCAGGAGGGGTGCCAGGACATCGCTACG
CAGCTCATCTCCAACATGGACATTGACGTGATCCTAGGTGGAGGCCGAAAGTACATGTTTCGCATGGGAA
CCCCAGACCCTGAGTACCCAGATGACTACAGCCAAGGTGGGACCAGGCTGGACGGGAAGAATCTGGTGCA
GGAATGGCTGGCGAAGCGCCAGGGTGCCCGGTATGTGTGGAACCGCACTGAGCTCATGCAGGCTTCCCTG
GACCCGTCTGTGACCCATCTCATGGGTCTCTTTGAGCCTGGAGACATGAAATACGAGATCCACCGAGACT
CCACACTGGACCCCTCCCTGATGGAGATGACAGAGGCTGCCCTGCGCCTGCTGAGCAGGAACCCCCGCGG
CTTCTTCCTCTTCGTGGAGGGTGGTCGCATCGACCATGGTCATCATGAAAGCAGGGCTTACCGGGCACTG
ACTGAGACGATCATGTTCGACGACGCCATTGAGAGGGCGGGCCAGCTCACCAGCGAGGAGGACACGCTGA
GCCTCGTCACTGCCGACCACTCCCACGTCTTCTCCTTCGGAGGCTACCCCCTGCGAGGGAGCTCCATCTT
CGGGCTGGCCCCTGGCAAGGCCCGGGACAGGAAGGCCTACACGGTCCTCCTATACGGAAACGGTCCAGGC
TATGTGCTCAAGGACGGCGCCCGGCCGGATGTTACCGAGAGCGAGAGCGGGAGCCCCGAGTATCGGCAGC
AGTCAGCAGTGCCCCTGGACGAAGAGACCCACGCAGGCGAGGACGTGGCGGTGTTCGCGCGCGGCCCGCA
GGCGCACCTGGTTCACGGCGTGCAGGAGCAGACCTTCATAGCGCACGTCATGGCCTTCGCCGCCTGCCTG
GAGCCCTACACCGCCTGCGACCTGGCGCCCCCCGCCGGCACCACCGACGCCGCGCACCCGGGTGGCGGAG
GACTGAACGACATCTTCGAGGCTCAGAAAATCGAATGGCACGAACATCACCATCACCATCACCATCACCA
TTAAGGCCGGCCTGTAGTCACTGGCACAACGCGTTACCCGGTAAGCCAATCGGGTATACACGGTCGTCAT
ACTGCAGACAGGGTTCTTCTACTTTGCAAGATAGTCTTGAGTAGTAAAATAAATAGATAGAGAAAATCAG
CCTCGACTGTGCCTTCTAGTTGCCAGCCATCTGTTGTTTGCCCCTCCCCCGTGCCTTCCTTGACCCTGGA
AGGTGCCACTCCCACTGTCCTTTCCTAATAAAATGAGGAAATTGCATCACAACACTCAACCCTATCTCGG
TCTATTCTTTTGATTTATAAGGGATTTTGCCGATTTCGGCCTATTGGTTAAAAAATGAGCTGATTTAACA
AAAATTTAACGCGAATTAATTCTGTGGAATGTGTGTCAGTTAGGGTGTGGAAAGTCCCCAGGCTCCCCAG
CAGGCAGAAGTATGCAAAGCATGCATCTCAATTAGTCAGCAACCAGGTGTGGAAAGTCCCCAGGCTCCCC
AGCAGGCAGAAGTATGCAAAGCATGCATCTCAATTAGTCAGCAACCATAGTCCCGCCCCTAACTCCGCCC
ATCCCGCCCCTAACTCCGCCCAGTTCCGCCCATTCTCCGCCCCATGGCTGACTAATTTTTTTTATTTATG
CAGAGGCCGAGGCCGCCTCTGCCTCTGAGCTATTCCAGAAGTAGTGAGGAGGCTTTTTTGGAGGCCTAGG
CTTTTGCAAAAAGCTCCCGGGAGCTTGTATATCCATTTTCGGATCTGATCAGCACGTGTTGACAATTAAT
CATCGGCATAGTATATCGGCATAGTATAATACGACAAGGTGAGGAACTAAACCATGACCGAGTACAAGCC
CACGGTGCGCCTCGCCACCCGCGACGACGTCCCCAGGGCCGTACGCACCCTCGCCGCCGCGTTCGCCGAC
TACCCCGCCACGCGCCACACCGTCGATCCGGACCGCCACATCGAGCGGGTCACCGAGCTGCAAGAACTCT
TCCTCACGCGCGTCGGGCTCGACATCGGCAAGGTGTGGGTCGCGGACGACGGCGCCGCGGTGGCGGTCTG
GACCACGCCGGAGAGCGTCGAAGCGGGGGCGGTGTTCGCCGAGATCGGCCCGCGCATGGCCGAGTTGAGC
GGTTCCCGGCTGGCCGCGCAGCAACAGATGGAAGGCCTCCTGGCGCCGCACCGGCCCAAGGAGCCCGCGT
GGTTCCTGGCCACCGTCGGCGTCTCGCCCGACCACCAGGGCAAGGGTCTGGGCAGCGCCGTCGTGCTCCC
CGGAGTGGAGGCGGCCGAGCGCGCCGGGGTGCCCGCCTTCCTGGAGACATCCGCGCCCCGCAACCTCCCC
TTCTACGAGCGGCTCGGCTTCACCGTCACCGCCGACGTCGAGGTGCCCGAAGGACCGCGCACCTGGTGCA
TGACCCGCAAGCCCGGTGCCTGACACGTGCTACGAGATTTCGATTCCACCGCCGCCTTCTATGAAAGGTT
GGGCTTCGGAATCGTTTTCCGGGACGCCGGCTGGATGATCCTCCAGCGCGGGGATCTCATGCTGGAGTTC
TTCGCCCACCCCAACTTGTTTATTGCAGCTTATAATGGTTACAAATAAAGCAATAGCATCACAAATTTCA
CAAATAAAGCATTTTTTTCACTGCATTCTAGTTGTGGTTTGTCCAAACTCATCAATGTATCTTATCATGT
CTGTATACCGTCGACCTCTAGCTAGAGCTTGGCGTAATCATGGTCATTACCAATGCTTAATCAGTGAGGC
ACCTATCTCAGCGATCTGTCTATTTCGTTCATCCATAGTTGCCTGACTCCCCGTCGTGTAGATAACTACG
ATACGGGAGGGCTTACCATCTGGCCCCAGCGCTGCGATGATACCGCGAGAACCACGCTCACCGGCTCCGG
ATTTATCAGCAATAAACCAGCCAGCCGGAAGGGCCGAGCGCAGAAGTGGTCCTGCAACTTTATCCGCCTC
CATCCAGTCTATTAATTGTTGCCGGGAAGCTAGAGTAAGTAGTTCGCCAGTTAATAGTTTGCGCAACGTT
GTTGCCATCGCTACAGGCATCGTGGTGTCACGCTCGTCGTTTGGTATGGCTTCATTCAGCTCCGGTTCCC
AACGATCAAGGCGAGTTACATGATCCCCCATGTTGTGCAAAAAAGCGGTTAGCTCCTTCGGTCCTCCGAT
CGTTGTCAGAAGTAAGTTGGCCGCAGTGTTATCACTCATGGTTATGGCAGCACTGCATAATTCTCTTACT
GTCATGCCATCCGTAAGATGCTTTTCTGTGACTGGTGAGTACTCAACCAAGTCATTCTGAGAATAGTGTA
TGCGGCGACCGAGTTGCTCTTGCCCGGCGTCAATACGGGATAATACCGCGCCACATAGCAGAACTTTAAA
AGTGCTCATCATTGGAAAACGTTCTTCGGGGCGAAAACTCTCAAGGATCTTACCGCTGTTGAGATCCAGT
TCGATGTAACCCACTCGTGCACCCAACTGATCTTCAGCATCTTTTACTTTCACCAGCGTTTCTGGGTGAG
CAAAAACAGGAAGGCAAAATGCCGCAAAAAAGGGAATAAGGGCGACACGGAAATGTTGAATACTCATATT
CTTCCTT
