>Addgene plasmid #157555 | pD649-HAsp-ROBO2-COMP5AP-AviTag-9xHis | depositor partial sequence | sequence record 304220 | insert (extracellular domain)
AGTAGACTGAGACAAGAGGACTTCCCTCCTCGGATCGTGGAACACCCTAGCGACGTGATCGTGTCTAAGG
GCGAGCCCACCACACTGAACTGTAAAGCCGAAGGCAGACCCACACCTACCATCGAGTGGTACAAGGACGG
CGAGAGAGTGGAAACCGACAAGGACGACCCTCGGAGCCATAGAATGCTGCTGCCTAGCGGCAGCCTGTTC
TTCCTGAGAATCGTGCACGGCAGAAGAAGCAAGCCTGACGAGGGCTCTTACGTGTGCGTGGCCAGAAATT
ATCTGGGCGAAGCCGTGTCCAGAAACGCCTCTCTGGAAGTGGCCCTGCTGAGGGACGACTTCAGACAGAA
TCCTACCGATGTGGTGGTGGCCGCTGGCGAACCTGCCATTCTTGAGTGTCAGCCTCCAAGAGGACACCCC
GAGCCTACCATCTACTGGAAGAAAGACAAAGTGCGGATCGACGACAAAGAGGAACGGATCAGCATCAGAG
GCGGCAAGCTGATGATCAGCAACACCAGAAAGTCCGACGCCGGCATGTACACCTGTGTGGGCACAAACAT
GGTCGGAGAGAGAGACTCTGATCCCGCCGAGCTGACCGTGTTCGAAAGACCCACATTTCTGCGGAGGCCC
ATCAACCAGGTGGTGCTGGAAGAAGAGGCCGTCGAGTTTAGATGCCAGGTGCAGGGCGATCCTCAGCCTA
CAGTGCGGTGGAAAAAGGACGACGCCGATCTGCCCAGAGGCAGATACGACATCAAGGACGATTACACCCT
GCGGATCAAGAAAACCATGAGCACCGACGAGGGCACCTACATGTGTATCGCCGAGAACAGAGTGGGCAAG
ATGGAAGCCTCTGCCACACTGACAGTTCGGGCCCCTCCTCAGTTTGTCGTCAGACCCAGAGATCAGATCG
TGGCCCAGGGCAGAACCGTGACCTTTCCATGCGAGACAAAGGGCAATCCCCAGCCTGCCGTGTTTTGGCA
GAAAGAGGGCAGCCAGAACCTGCTGTTCCCCAATCAGCCTCAGCAGCCCAATAGCAGATGTAGCGTGTCA
CCTACCGGCGACCTGACCATCACCAACATCCAGAGAAGCGACGCTGGCTACTACATCTGTCAGGCTCTGA
CCGTGGCCGGCTCTATTCTGGCTAAAGCCCAGCTGGAAGTGACCGACGTGCTGACCGATAGACCTCCTCC
AATCATTCTGCAGGGCCCAGCCAATCAGACACTGGCCGTTGATGGAACCGCTCTGCTGAAGTGCAAAGCC
ACAGGCGATCCACTGCCTGTGATCAGCTGGCTGAAAGAAGGCTTCACATTCCCCGGCAGAGATCCCAGAG
CCACAATCCAAGAACAGGGCACACTGCAGATTAAGAACCTGCGCATCAGCGACACCGGCACCTATACTTG
TGTGGCCACCTCTAGCAGCGGCGAGACATCTTGGAGTGCCGTGCTGGATGTGACAGAGAGCGGCGCCACC
ATCAGCAAGAACTACGATCTGAGCGACCTGCCTGGACCTCCTAGCAAGCCTCAAGTGACTGATGTGACCA
AGAATAGCGTGACCCTGAGCTGGCAGCCTGGCACACCTGGAACTCTGCCTGCCTCTGCCTACATCATTGA
GGCCTTCAGCCAGTCCGTGTCCAACTCTTGGCAGACAGTGGCCAACCACGTGAAAACCACACTGTACACC
GTCAGAGGCCTGCGGCCTAACACCATCTACCTGTTCATGGTCCGAGCCATCAATCCTCAGGGCCTGAGCG
ATCCATCTCCTATGTCTGATCCTGTGCGGACCCAGGACATCTCTCCACCAGCTCAAGGCGTGGACCACAG
ACAGGTTCAGAAAGAACTGGGAGATGTGCTCGTGCGGCTGCACAATCCTGTGGTGCTGACCCCTACCACC
GTGCAAGTGACCTGGACAGTGGACAGACAGCCCCAGTTCATCCAGGGCTACAGAGTGATGTACAGACAGA
CCAGCGGACTGCAGGCCACCAGTAGCTGGCAGAATCTGGATGCCAAGGTGCCAACCGAAAGATCCGCCGT
GCTCGTGAACCTGAAGAAAGGCGTGACCTACGAGATCAAAGTCCGGCCTTACTTCAACGAGTTCCAAGGC
ATGGACAGCGAGAGCAAGACCGTGCGGACAACAGAGGAAGCTCCTAGCGCTCCTCCACAGAGCGTGACAG
TGCTGACAGTGGGCAGCTACAACAGCACCAGCATCTCCGTTTCTTGGGACCCTCCTCCACCTGACCACCA
GAACGGCATCATCCAAGAGTACAAGATCTGGTGCCTGGGCAACGAGACACGGTTCCACATCAACAAGACT
GTGGACGCCGCCATCAGAAGCGTGATCATCGGAGGACTGTTCCCAGGCATCCAGTACAGAGTTGAGGTGG
CCGCATCAACATCTGCCGGCGTGGGAGTGAAAAGCGAGCCCCAGCCTATCATCATCGGCAGACGGAATGA
GGTGGTCATCACCGAGAACAACAACAGCATCACAGAGCAGATCACCGACGTGGTCAAGCAGCCT
